Addgene plasmid #149232: pGBW-m4046753
Purpose: Bacterial expression plasmid for SARS-CoV-2 nsp11
Depositing lab: Ginkgo Bioworks & Benjie Chen.
Backbone
  Vector backbone: ori-013 - marker | cmR
  Backbone size w/o insert (bp): 1462
  Vector type: Bacterial Expression
Growth in bacteria
  Bacterial resistance: Chloramphenicol, 25 μg/mL
  Growth temperature: 30°C
  Growth strain: DH5alpha
  Copy number: High Copy
Gene/Insert
  Gene/Insert name: SARS-CoV-2 nsp11
  Species: Escherichia coli str. K-12 substr. MG1655; Severe acute respiratory syndrome coronavirus 2
  Insert size (bp): 38
  Mutation: Escherichia coli recode 1
  Entrez Gene: ORF1ab (a.k.a. GU280_gp01)
  Promoter: Promoter | pT7 ; Operator | lacO ; RBS | T7_rbs ; Start Codon | ATG
  Tag / fusion protein: Cleavable TEV;StrepII (C terminal on backbone)
  Cloning method: Unknown
Resource information
  A portion of this plasmid was derived from a plasmid made by: GinkgoBioworks
Depositor comments: NCBI Reference Sequence: YP_009725312.1 NGS used for QC was performed by Ginkgo and may not fully cover the entire plasmid.
How to cite: pGBW-m4046753 was a gift from Ginkgo Bioworks & Benjie Chen (Addgene plasmid # 149232)
