[The description below was written by a language model from this plasmid's Addgene catalogue record and pLannotate feature annotations shown in this document.]
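Description:
pGBW-m4046753 is a very compact bacterial expression plasmid (about 1.8 kb in the sequenced record) built to produce SARS-CoV-2 nsp11, the short peptide encoded at the end of the ORF1a portion of the viral ORF1ab replicase gene. The minimal backbone carries little beyond a high-copy ColE1/pUC-type origin of replication and a chloramphenicol acetyltransferase (cat) gene driven by its own promoter. This provides propagation in standard E. coli cloning strains and selection with chloramphenicol. A lambda t0 terminator follows the cat gene.

The expression cassette consists of a T7 promoter immediately followed by a lac operator, then the efficient ribosome binding site from phage T7 gene 10 and an ATG start codon. Transcription therefore depends on T7 RNA polymerase supplied by the host. It is repressed by LacI bound at the operator and can be induced with IPTG or lactose. No lacI gene is annotated on the plasmid, so the repressor would have to come from the host. The nsp11 insert is only 38 bp and has been recoded for E. coli codon usage. According to the catalogue entry, it is fused at its C terminus to a backbone-encoded, TEV-cleavable StrepII tag, which allows affinity purification and subsequent tag removal. The automated feature table does not annotate the insert, the TEV site or the StrepII tag, probably because they are so short. They presumably lie in the unannotated stretch between the RBS and the origin. The depositor also notes that the sequencing used for quality control may not cover the entire plasmid. The construct is intended for recombinant production of tagged nsp11 in E. coli for work on SARS-CoV-2 proteins.
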