Features (pLannotate 1.2.2; 7 found; start..end, strand, type, name):
     20..38      +  promoter       T7 promoter: promoter for bacteriophage T7 RNA polymerase
     39..63      +  protein_bind   lac operator: The lac repressor binds to the lac operator to inhibit transcription in E. coli. This inhibition can be relieved by adding lactose or isopropyl-β-D-thiogalactopyranoside (IPTG). lac repressor encoded by lacI
     78..100     +  RBS            RBS: efficient ribosome binding site from bacteriophage T7 gene 10 (Olins and Rangwala, 1989)
    311..899     +  rep_origin     ori: high-copy-number ColE1/pMB1/pBR322/pUC origin of replication
    907..1004    +  promoter       cat promoter: promoter of the E. coli cat gene encoding chloramphenicol acetyltransferase
   1005..1661    +  CDS            cat: CAT_ECOLX - Experimental evidence at protein level: Swiss-Prot protein existence level 1. This enzyme is an effector of chloramphenicol resistance in bacteria. From Escherichia coli. This protein is used as a marker in many commonly used cloning vectors, such as pACYC184.
   1735..1769    +  terminator     lambda t0 terminator: minimal transcription terminator from phage lambda (Scholtissek and Grosse, 1987)
>Addgene plasmid #149232 | pGBW-m4046753 | addgene full sequence | sequence record 296381 | Addgene NGS Result
GATCTCGATCCCGCGAAATTAATACGACTCACTATAGGGGAATTGTGAGCGGATAACAATTCCCCTCTAG
AAATAATTTTGTTTAACTTTAAGAAGGAGACTCTTCTATGAGCGCTGATGCGCAAAGTTTTCTCAATGGT
TTCGCCGTAGAGAACCTGTACTTTCAAAGCTGGAGCCATCCGCAGTTTGAAAAATAACCGGCTTATCGGT
CAGTTTCACCTGATTTACGTAAAAACCCGCTTCGGCGGGTTTTTGCTTTTGGAGGGGCAGAAAGATGAAT
GACTGTCCACGACGCTATACCCAAAAGAAATTGAGATCCTTTTTTTCTGCGCGTAATCTGCTGCTTGCAA
ACAAAAAAACCACCGCTACCAGCGGTGGTTTGTTTGCCGGATCAAGAGCTACCAACTCTTTTTCCGAAGG
TAACTGGCTTCAGCAGAGCGCAGATACCAAATACTGTTCTTCTAGTGTAGCCGTAGTTAGGCCACCACTT
CAAGAACTCTGTAGCACCGCCTACATACCTCGCTCTGCTAATCCTGTTACCAGTGGCTGCTGCCAGTGGC
GATAAGTCGTGTCTTACCGGGTTGGACTCAAGACGATAGTTACCGGATAAGGCGCAGCGGTCGGGCTGAA
CGGGGGGTTCGTGCACACAGCCCAGCTTGGAGCGAACGACCTACACCGAACTGAGATACCTACAGCGTGA
GCTATGAGAAAGCGCCACGCTTCCCGAAGGGAGAAAGGCGGACAGGTATCCGGTAAGCGGCAGGGTCGGA
ACAGGAGAGCGCACGAGGGAGCTTCCAGGGGGAAACGCCTGGTATCTTTATAGTCCTGTCGGGTTTCGCC
ACCTCTGACTTGAGCGTCGATTTTTGTGATGCTCGTCAGGGGGGCGGAGCCTATGGAAATTGATCGGGCA
CGTAAGAGGTTCCAACTTTCACCATAATGAAATAAGATCACTACCGGGCGTATTTTTTGAGTTATCGAGA
TTTTCAGGAGCTAAGGAAGCTAAAATGGAGAAAAAAATCACTGGATATACCACCGTTGATATATCCCAAT
GGCATCGTAAAGAACATTTTGAGGCATTTCAGTCAGTTGCTCAATGTACCTATAACCAGACCGTTCAGCT
GGATATTACGGCCTTTTTAAAGACCGTAAAGAAAAATAAGCACAAGTTTTATCCGGCCTTTATTCACATT
CTTGCCCGCCTGATGAATGCTCATCCGGAATTTCGTATGGCAATGAAAGACGGTGAGCTGGTGATATGGG
ATAGTGTTCACCCTTGTTACACCGTTTTCCATGAGCAAACTGAAACGTTTTCATCGCTCTGGAGTGAATA
CCACGACGATTTCCGGCAGTTTCTACACATATATTCGCAAGATGTGGCGTGTTACGGTGAAAACCTGGCC
TATTTCCCTAAAGGGTTTATTGAGAATATGTTTTTCGTTTCAGCCAATCCCTGGGTGAGTTTCACCAGTT
TTGATTTAAACGTGGCCAATATGGACAACTTCTTCGCCCCCGTTTTCACCATGGGCAAATATTATACGCA
AGGCGACAAGGTGCTGATGCCGCTGGCGATTCAGGTTCATCATGCCGTTTGTGATGGCTTCCATGTCGGC
AGAATGCTTAATGAATTACAACAGTACTGCGATGAGTGGCAGGGCGGGGCGTAATTTGATATCGAGCTCG
CTTGGACTCCTGTTGATAGATCCAGTAATGACCTCAGAACTCCATCTGGATTTGTTCAGAACGCTCGGTT
GCCGCCGGGCGTTTTTTATTGGT
